>Addgene plasmid #35934 | pcDNA-Wnt7B-V5 | depositor full sequence | sequence record 44200 | pcDNA-Wnt7B-V5 sequence 6588 bps
GACGGATCGGGAGATCTCCCGATCCCCTATGGTCGACTCTCAGTACAATCTGCTCTGATGCCGCATAGTT
AAGCCAGTATCTGCTCCCTGCTTGTGTGTTGGAGGTCGCTGAGTAGTGCGCGAGCAAAATTTAAGCTACA
ACAAGGCAAGGCTTGACCGACAATTGCATGAAGAATCTGCTTAGGGTTAGGCGTTTTGCGCTGCTTCGCG
ATGTACGGGCCAGATATACGCGTTGACATTGATTATTGACTAGTTATTAATAGTAATCAATTACGGGGTC
ATTAGTTCATAGCCCATATATGGAGTTCCGCGTTACATAACTTACGGTAAATGGCCCGCCTGGCTGACCG
CCCAACGACCCCCGCCCATTGACGTCAATAATGACGTATGTTCCCATAGTAACGCCAATAGGGACTTTCC
ATTGACGTCAATGGGTGGACTATTTACGGTAAACTGCCCACTTGGCAGTACATCAAGTGTATCATATGCC
AAGTACGCCCCCTATTGACGTCAATGACGGTAAATGGCCCGCCTGGCATTATGCCCAGTACATGACCTTA
TGGGACTTTCCTACTTGGCAGTACATCTACGTATTAGTCATCGCTATTACCATGGTGATGCGGTTTTGGC
AGTACATCAATGGGCGTGGATAGCGGTTTGACTCACGGGGATTTCCAAGTCTCCACCCCATTGACGTCAA
TGGGAGTTTGTTTTGGCACCAAAATCAACGGGACTTTCCAAAATGTCGTAACAACTCCGCCCCATTGACG
CAAATGGGCGGTAGGCGTGTACGGTGGGAGGTCTATATAAGCAGAGCTCTCTGGCTAACTAGAGAACCCA
CTGCTTACTGGCTTATCGAAATTAATACGACTCACTATAGGGAGACCCAAGCTGGCTAGTTAAGCTATCA
ACAAGTTTGTACAAAAAAGCAGGCTCCGCGGCCGCCCCCTTCACCATGCACAGAAACTTTCGCAAGTGGA
TTTTCTACGTGTTTCTCTGCTTTGGCGTCCTGTACGTGAAGCTCGGAGCACTGTCATCCGTGGTGGCCCT
GGGAGCCAACATCATCTGCAACAAGATTCCTGGCCTAGCCCCGCGGCAGCGTGCCATCTGCCAGAGTCGG
CCCGATGCCATCATTGTGATTGGGGAGGGGGCGCAGATGGGCATCAACGAGTGCCAGTACCAGTTCCGCT
TCGGACGCTGGAACTGCTCTGCCCTCGGCGAGAAGACCGTCTTCGGGCAAGAGCTCCGAGTAGGGAGCCG
TGAGGCTGCCTTCACGTACGCCATCACCGCGGCTGGCGTGGCGCACGCCGTCACCGCTGCCTGCAGCCAA
GGGAACCTGAGCAACTGCGGCTGCGACCGCGAGAAGCAGGGCTACTACAACCAAGCCGAGGGCTGGAAGT
GGGGCGGCTGCTCGGCCGACGTGCGTTACGGCATCGACTTCTCCCGGCGCTTCGTGGACGCTCGGGAGAT
CAAGAAGAACGCGCGGCGCCTCATGAACCTGCATAACAATGAGGCCGGCAGGAAGGTTCTAGAGGACCGG
ATGCAGCTGGAGTGCAAGTGCCACGGCGTGTCTGGCTCCTGCACCACCAAAACCTGCTGGACCACGCTGC
CCAAGTTCCGAGAGGTGGGCCACCTGCTGAAGGAGAAGTACAACGCGGCCGTGCAGGTGGAGGTGGTGCG
GGCCAGCCGTCTGCGGCAGCCCACCTTCCTGCGCATCAAACAGCTGCGCAGCTATCAGAAGCCCATGGAG
ACAGACCTGGTGTACATTGAGAAGTCGCCCAACTACTGCGAGGAGGACGCGGCCACGGGCAGCGTGGGCA
CGCAGGGCCGTCTCTGCAACCGCACGTCGCCCGGCGCGGACGGCTGTGACACCATGTGCTGCGGCCGAGG
CTACAACACCCACCAGTACACCAAGGTGTGGCAGTGCAACTGCAAATTCCACTGGTGCTGCTTCGTCAAG
TGCAACACCTGCAGCGAGCGCACCGAGGTCTTCACCTGCAAGTGCATTCTGAAGGGTGGGCGCGCCGACC
CAGCTTTCTTGTACAAAGTGGTTGATCTAGAGGGCCCGCGGTTCGAAGGTAAGCCTATCCCTAACCCTCT
CCTCGGTCTCGATTCTACGCGTACCGGTTAGTAATGAGTTTAAACGGGGGAGGCTAACTGAAACACGGAA
GGAGACAATACCGGAAGGAACCCGCGCTATGACGGCAATAAAAAGACAGAATAAAACGCACGGGTGTTGG
GTCGTTTGTTCATAAACGCGGGGTTCGGTCCCAGGGCTGGCACTCTGTCGATACCCCACCGAGACCCCAT
TGGGGCCAATACGCCCGCGTTTCTTCCTTTTCCCCACCCCACCCCCCAAGTTCGGGTGAAGGCCCAGGGC
TCGCAGCCAACGTCGGGGCGGCAGGCCCTGCCATAGCAGATCTGCGCAGCTGGGGCTCTAGGGGGTATCC
CC
[124 nt withheld, positions 2453-2576]
C
[32 nt withheld, positions 2578-2609]
CA
[57 nt withheld, positions 2612-2668]
A
[49 nt withheld, positions 2670-2718]
CCTTTGACGTTGGAGTCCACGTTCTTT
[37 nt withheld, positions 2746-2782]
ACCCTATCTCGGTCTATTCTTTTGATTTATAAGGGATTTTGGGGATTTCGGCCTATTGGTTAAAAAATGA
GCTGATTTAACAAAAATTTAACGCGAATTAATTCTGTGGAATGTGTGTCAGTTAGGGTGTGGAAAGTCCC
CAGGCTCCCCAGCAGGCAGAAGTATGCAAAGCATGCATCTCAATTAGTCAGCAACCAGGTGTGGAAAGTC
CCCAGGCTCCCCAGCAGGCAGAAGTATGCAAAGCATGCATCTCAATTAGTCAGCAACCATAGTCCCGCCC
CTAACTCCGCCCATCCCGCCCCTAACTCCGCCCAGTTCCGCCCATTCTCCGCCCCATGGCTGACTAATTT
TTTTTATTTATGCAGAGGCCGAGGCCGCCTCTGCCTCTGAGCTATTCCAGAAGTAGTGAGGAGGCTTTTT
TGGAGGCCTAGGCTTTTGCAAAAAGCTCCCGGGAGCTTGTATATCCATTTTCGGATCTGATCAAGAGACA
GGATGAGGATCGTTTCGCATGATTGAACAAGATGGATTGCACGCAGGTTCTCCGGCCGCTTGGGTGGAGA
GGCTATTCGGCTATGACTGGGCACAACAGACAATCGGCTGCTCTGATGCCGCCGTGTTCCGGCTGTCAGC
GCAGGGGCGCCCGGTTCTTTTTGTCAAGACCGACCTGTCCGGTGCCCTGAATGAACTGCAGGACGAGGCA
GCGCGGCTATCGTGGCTGGCCACGACGGGCGTTCCTTGCGCAGCTGTGCTCGACGTTGTCACTGAAGCGG
GAAGGGACTGGCTGCTATTGGGCGAAGTGCCGGGGCAGGATCTCCTGTCATCTCACCTTGCTCCTGCCGA
GAAAGTATCCATCATGGCTGATGCAATGCGGCGGCTGCATACGCTTGATCCGGCTACCTGCCCATTCGAC
CACCAAGCGAAACATCGCATCGAGCGAGCACGTACTCGGATGGAAGCCGGTCTTGTCGATCAGGATGATC
TGGACGAAGAGCATCAGGGGCTCGCGCCAGCCGAACTGTTCGCCAGGCTCAAGGCGCGCATGCCCGACGG
CGAGGATCTCGTCGTGACCCATGGCGATGCCTGCTTGCCGAATATCATGGTGGAAAATGGCCGCTTTTCT
GGATTCATCGACTGTGGCCGGCTGGGTGTGGCGGACCGCTATCAGGACATAGCGTTGGCTACCCGTGATA
TTGCTGAAGAGCTTGGCGGCGAATGGGCTGACCGCTTCCTCGTGCTTTACGGTATCGCCGCTCCCGATTC
GCAGCGCATCGCCTTCTATCGCCTTCTTGACGAGTTCTTCTGAGCGGGACTCTGGGGTTCGCGAAATGAC
CGACCAAGCGACGCCCAACCTGCCATCACGAGATTTCGATTCCACCGCCGCCTTCTATGAAAGGTTGGGC
TTCGGAATCGTTTTCCGGGACGCCGGCTGGATGATCCTCCAGCGCGGGGATCTCATGCTGGAGTTCTTCG
CCCACCCCAACTTGTTTATTGCAGCTTATAATGGTTACAAATAAAGCAATAGCATCACAAATTTCACAAA
TAAAGCATTTTTTTCACTGCATTCTAGTTGTGGTTTGTCCAAACTCATCAATGTATCTTATCATGTCTGT
ATACCGTCGACCTCTAGCTAGAGCTTGGCGTAATCATGGTCATAGCTGTTTCCTGTGTGAAATTGTTATC
CGCTCACAATTCCACACAACATACGAGCCGGAAGCATAAAGTGTAAAGCCTGGGGTGCCTAATGAGTGAG
CTAACTCACATTAATTGCGTTGCGCTCACTGCCCGCTTTCCAGTCGGGAAACCTGTCGTGCCAGCTGCAT
TAATGAATCGGCCAACGCGCGGGGAGAGGCGGTTTGCGTATTGGGCGCTCTTCCGCTTCCTCGCTCACTG
ACTCGCTGCGCTCGGTCGTTCGGCTGCGGCGAGCGGTATCAGCTCACTCAAAGGCGGTAATACGGTTATC
CACAGAATCAGGGGATAACGCAGGAAAGAACATGTGAGCAAAAGGCCAGCAAAAGGCCAGGAACCGTAAA
AAGGCCGCGTTGCTGGCGTTTTTCCATAGGCTCCGCCCCCCTGACGAGCATCACAAAAATCGACGCTCAA
GTCAGAGGTGGCGAAACCCGACAGGACTATAAAGATACCAGGCGTTTCCCCCTGGAAGCTCCCTCGTGCG
CTCTCCTGTTCCGACCCTGCCGCTTACCGGATACCTGTCCGCCTTTCTCCCTTCGGGAAGCGTGGCGCTT
TCTCAATGCTCACGCTGTAGGTATCTCAGTTCGGTGTAGGTCGTTCGCTCCAAGCTGGGCTGTGTGCACG
AACCCCCCGTTCAGCCCGACCGCTGCGCCTTATCCGGTAACTATCGTCTTGAGTCCAACCCGGTAAGACA
CGACTTATCGCCACTGGCAGCAGCCACTGGTAACAGGATTAGCAGAGCGAGGTATGTAGGCGGTGCTACA
GAGTTCTTGAAGTGGTGGCCTAACTACGGCTACACTAGAAGGACAGTATTTGGTATCTGCGCTCTGCTGA
AGCCAGTTACCTTCGGAAAAAGAGTTGGTAGCTCTTGATCCGGCAAACAAACCACCGCTGGTAGCGGTGG
TTTTTTTGTTTGCAAGCAGCAGATTACGCGCAGAAAAAAAGGATCTCAAGAAGATCCTTTGATCTTTTCT
ACGGGGTCTGACGCTCAGTGGAACGAAAACTCACGTTAAGGGATTTTGGTCATGAGATTATCAAAAAGGA
TCTTCACCTAGATCCTTTTAAATTAAAAATGAAGTTTTAAATCAATCTAAAGTATATATGAGTAAACTTG
GTCTGACAGTTACCAATGCTTAATCAGTGAGGCACCTATCTCAGCGATCTGTCTATTTCGTTCATCCATA
GTTGCCTGACTCCCCGTCGTGTAGATAACTACGATACGGGAGGGCTTACCATCTGGCCCCAGTGCTGCAA
TGATACCGCGAGACCCACGCTCACCGGCTCCAGATTTATCAGCAATAAACCAGCCAGCCGGAAGGGCCGA
GCGCAGAAGTGGTCCTGCAACTTTATCCGCCTCCATCCAGTCTATTAATTGTTGCCGGGAAGCTAGAGTA
AGTAGTTCGCCAGTTAATAGTTTGCGCAACGTTGTTGCCATTGCTACAGGCATCGTGGTGTCACGCTCGT
CGTTTGGTATGGCTTCATTCAGCTCCGGTTCCCAACGATCAAGGCGAGTTACATGATCCCCCATGTTGTG
CAAAAAAGCGGTTAGCTCCTTCGGTCCTCCGATCGTTGTCAGAAGTAAGTTGGCCGCAGTGTTATCACTC
ATGGTTATGGCAGCACTGCATAATTCTCTTACTGTCATGCCATCCGTAAGATGCTTTTCTGTGACTGGTG
AGTACTCAACCAAGTCATTCTGAGAATAGTGTATGCGGCGACCGAGTTGCTCTTGCCCGGCGTCAATACG
GGATAATACCGCGCCACATAGCAGAACTTTAAAAGTGCTCATCATTGGAAAACGTTCTTCGGGGCGAAAA
CTCTCAAGGATCTTACCGCTGTTGAGATCCAGTTCGATGTAACCCACTCGTGCACCCAACTGATCTTCAG
CATCTTTTACTTTCACCAGCGTTTCTGGGTGAGCAAAAACAGGAAGGCAAAATGCCGCAAAAAAGGGAAT
AAGGGCGACACGGAAATGTTGAATACTCATACTCTTCCTTTTTCAATATTATTGAAGCATTTATCAGGGT
TATTGTCTCATGAGCGGATACATATTTGAATGTATTTAGAAAAATAAACAAATAGGGGTTCCGCGCACAT
TTCCCCGAAAAGTGCCACCTGACGTC
Features (pLannotate 1.2.2; 23 found; start..end, strand, type, name):
     36..80      -  misc_feature   bom (fragment): basis of mobility region from pBR322
    235..614     +  enhancer       CMV enhancer: human cytomegalovirus immediate early enhancer
    615..818     +  promoter       CMV promoter: human cytomegalovirus (CMV) immediate early promoter
    814..847     +  LTR            5' LTR (truncated) (fragment): truncated 5' long terminal repeat (LTR) from HIV-1
    863..881     +  promoter       T7 promoter: promoter for bacteriophage T7 RNA polymerase
    911..935     +  protein_bind   attB1: mutant version of attB; recombination site for the Gateway® BP reaction BP Clonase™
    956..2002    +  CDS            WNT7B: WNT7B_HUMAN - Experimental evidence at protein level: Swiss-Prot protein existence level 1. Ligand for members of the frizzled family of seven transmembrane receptors that functions in the canonical Wnt/beta- catenin signaling pathway (PubMed:30026314). Required for normal fusion of the chorion and the allantois during placenta development (By similarity). Required for central nervous system (CNS) angiogenesis and blood-brain barrier regulation (PubMed:30026314). From Homo sapiens (Human).
   2028..2052    -  protein_bind   attB2: mutant version of attB; recombination site for the Gateway® BP reaction BP Clonase™
   2078..2119    +  CDS            V5 tag: epitope tag from simian virus 5
   2203..2251    +  polyA_signal   HSV TK poly(A) signal: herpes simplex virus thymidine kinase polyadenylation signal (Cole and Stacy, 1985)
   2342..2358    -  polyA_signal   bGH poly(A) signal (fragment): bovine growth hormone polyadenylation signal
   2453..2881    +  rep_origin     f1 ori (sequence partly withheld): f1 bacteriophage origin of replication; arrow indicates direction of (+) strand synthesis
   2895..3224    +  promoter       SV40 promoter: SV40 enhancer and early promoter
   3291..4082    +  CDS            neo: KKA2_KLEPN - Also known as kan, nptII. Experimental evidence at protein level: Swiss-Prot protein existence level 1. Resistance to kanamycin, neomycin, paromomycin, ribostamycin, butirosin and gentamicin B. From Klebsiella pneumoniae.
   4108..4266    +  CDS            ble (fragment): BLE_KLEPN - Experimental evidence at protein level: Swiss-Prot protein existence level 1. Binding protein with a strong affinity to the bleomycin family of antibiotics. Binds to CL990; an antimitotic-antibiotic compound. From Klebsiella pneumoniae.
   4261..4382    +  polyA_signal   SV40 poly(A) signal: SV40 polyadenylation signal
   4455..4471    -  protein_bind   lac operator: The lac repressor binds to the lac operator to inhibit transcription in E. coli. This inhibition can be relieved by adding lactose or isopropyl-β-D-thiogalactopyranoside (IPTG). lac repressor encoded by lacI
   4479..4509    -  promoter       lac promoter: promoter for the E. coli lac operon
   4524..4545    -  protein_bind   CAP binding site: CAP binding activates transcription in the presence of cAMP. E. coli catabolite activator protein
   4558..4650    -  CDS            lacI (fragment): lac repressor; lacI; The lac repressor binds to the lac operator to inhibit transcription in E. coli. This inhibition can be relieved by adding lactose or isopropyl-β-D-thiogalactopyranoside (IPTG).
   4833..5421    -  rep_origin     ori: high-copy-number ColE1/pMB1/pBR322/pUC origin of replication
   5592..6452    -  CDS            AmpR: β-lactamase; bla; confers resistance to ampicillin, carbenicillin, and related antibiotics
   6453..6557    -  promoter       AmpR promoter: bla
