[The description below was written by a language model from this plasmid's Addgene catalogue record and pLannotate feature annotations shown in this document.]
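Description:
pcDNA-Wnt7B-V5 is a mammalian expression plasmid built on the Invitrogen pcDNA3.2/V5-DEST Gateway destination backbone and carrying the unmutated human WNT7B open reading frame. It is one member of a uniform human Wnt expression library in which each ligand sits in the same vector context. In E. coli it is maintained at high copy through a ColE1/pUC-type origin and selected with ampicillin via the β-lactamase gene and its native promoter. An f1 origin is also present, which allows single-stranded DNA production. For mammalian cells, an SV40 enhancer/early promoter drives a neomycin phosphotransferase cassette terminated by an SV40 polyadenylation signal, permitting G418 selection of stable transfectants.

The expression cassette uses the human cytomegalovirus immediate-early enhancer and promoter, followed by a T7 promoter that serves for in vitro transcription and as a sequencing primer site. The WNT7B coding sequence is flanked by attB1 and attB2 sites. These are the footprints of Gateway recombination, which fits the destination-vector backbone even though the catalogue lists the cloning method as restriction enzyme. Loss of the destination cassette on recombination probably also explains why the full sequence, about 6.6 kb, is shorter than the listed empty backbone size. Downstream of attB2 lies the backbone-encoded V5 epitope, recorded as a C-terminal fusion to the Wnt protein, and transcripts end at the HSV thymidine kinase polyadenylation signal. Several small annotated fragments (HIV-1 LTR, bGH poly(A), ble, lacI) look like short sequence matches or backbone remnants rather than functional parts.

WNT7B is a secreted ligand for Frizzled receptors that acts in canonical Wnt/β-catenin signalling. The construct suits transient or stable overexpression of V5-tagged WNT7B, with antibody detection allowing comparison of its expression, secretion and signalling activity with other Wnts.
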