Addgene plasmid #35934: pcDNA-Wnt7B-V5
Depositing lab: Marian Waterman. Depositing organization: University of California, Irvine. Publication: A uniform human Wnt expression library reveals a shared secretory pathway and unique signaling activities. Najdi R, Proffitt K, Sprowl S, Kaur S, Yu J, Covey TM, Virshup DM, Waterman ML. Differentiation. 2012 Sep;84(2):203-13. doi: 10.1016/j.diff.2012.06.004. Epub 2012 Jul 9. PubMed 22784633.
Backbone
  Vector backbone: pcDNA3.2/V5-DEST
  Backbone manufacturer: Invitrogen
  Backbone size w/o insert (bp): 7711
  Vector type: Mammalian Expression
Growth in bacteria
  Bacterial resistance: Ampicillin, 100 μg/mL
  Growth temperature: 37°C
  Growth strain: DH5alpha
  Copy number: High Copy
Gene/Insert
  Gene/Insert name: Wnt7B (alt name: Wnt7B)
  Species: H. sapiens (human)
  Insert size (bp): 1056
  Mutation: None
  Entrez Gene: Wnt7b
  Promoter: CMV
  Tag / fusion protein: V5 (C terminal on backbone)
  Cloning method: Restriction Enzyme
  Sequencing primers: 5′ T7-FWD; 3′ V5-Reverse
Terms and licenses: Academic/Nonprofit Terms; Industry Terms: Not Available to Industry
How to cite: pcDNA-Wnt7B-V5 was a gift from Marian Waterman (Addgene plasmid # 35934 ; http://n2t.net/addgene:35934 ; RRID:Addgene_35934)
