>Addgene plasmid #35934 | pcDNA-Wnt7B-V5 | addgene partial sequence | sequence record 45615 | TK-pA-R
TTACTAACCGGTACGCGTAGAATCGAGACCGAGGAGAGGGTTAGGGATAGGCTTACCTTCGAACCGCGGG
CCCTCTAGATCAACCACTTTGTACAAGAAAGCTGGGTCGGCGCGCCCACCCTTCAGAATGCACTTGCAGG
TGAAGACCTCGGTGCGCTCGCTGCAGGTGTTGCACTTGACGAAGCAGCACCAGTGGAATTTGCAGTTGCA
CTGCCACACCTTGGTGTACTGGTGGGTGTTGTAGCCTCGGCCGCAGCACATGGTGTCACAGCCGTCCGCG
CCGGGCGACGTGCGGTTGCAGAGACGGCCCTGCGTGCCCACGCTGCCCGTGGCCGCGTCCTCCTCGCAGT
AGTTGGGCGACTTCTCAATGTACACCAGGTCTGTCTCCATGGGCTTCTGATAGCTGCGCAGCTGTTTGAT
GCGCAGGAAGGTGGGCTGCCGCAGACGGCTGGCCCGCACCACCTCCACCTGCACGGCCGCGTTGTACTTC
TCCTTCAGCAGGTGGCCCACCTCTCGGAACTTGGGCAGCGTGGTCCAGCAGGTTTTGGTGGTGCAGGAGC
CAGACACGCCGTGGCACTTGCACTCCAGCTGCATCCGGTCCTCTAGAACCTTCCTGCCGGCCTCATTGTT
ATGCAGGTTCATGAGGCGCCGCGCGTTCTTCTTGATCTCCCGAGCGTCCACGAAGCGCCGGGAGAAGTCG
ATGCCGTAACGCACGTCGGCCGAGCAGCCGCCCCACTTCCAGCCCTCGGCTTGGTTGTAGTAGCCCTGCT
TCTCGCGGTCGCAGCCGCAGTTGCTCAGGTTCCCTTGGCTGCAGGCAGCGGTGACGGCGTGCGCCACGCC
AGCCGCGGTGATGGCGTACGTGAAGGCAGCCTCACGGCTCCCTACTCGGA
